Addgene plasmid #29755: pAd/CMV/PBX1-IRES-nEBFP2
Depositing lab: Edward McCabe. Depositing organization: University of California, Los Angeles (UCLA).
Backbone
  Vector backbone: pAd/CMV/V5-DEST
  Backbone manufacturer: Invitrogen
  Backbone size w/o insert (bp): 36686
  Vector type: Mammalian Expression
Growth in bacteria
  Bacterial resistance: Ampicillin, 100 μg/mL
  Growth temperature: 37°C
  Growth strain: DH5alpha
  Copy number: Unknown
Gene/Insert
  Gene/Insert name: Pre-B-cell leukemia transcription factor 1 (alt name: PBX1)
  Species: H. sapiens (human)
  Insert size (bp): 2470
  Mutation: No mutations; EBFP2 is nuclear localized; PBX1 and nEBFP2 separated by IRES
  GenBank ID: BT006705
  Entrez Gene: PBX1 (a.k.a. CAKUHED)
  Tag / fusion protein: IRES; Nuclear localization sequence; EBFP2 (C terminal on insert)
  Cloning method: Gateway Cloning; 5′ cloning site attB1 (not destroyed); 3′ cloning site attB2 (not destroyed)
  Sequencing primers: 5′ attB1; 3′ V5
Resource information
  A portion of this plasmid was derived from a plasmid made by: Thermo Scientific/OpenBiosystems
Terms and licenses: Academic/Nonprofit Terms; Industry Terms: Not Available to Industry
Depositor comments: Please note that Addgene distributes this plasmid in DH5a, but the depositing lab maintained the plasmid in OmniMAX™ 2 T1R (Invitrogen catalogue #C8540-03)
How to cite: pAd/CMV/PBX1-IRES-nEBFP2 was a gift from Edward McCabe (Addgene plasmid # 29755 ; http://n2t.net/addgene:29755 ; RRID:Addgene_29755)
