[The description below was written by a language model from this plasmid's Addgene catalogue record.]
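Description:
pAd/CMV/PBX1-IRES-nEBFP2 is a mammalian expression construct built on the Invitrogen pAd/CMV/V5-DEST backbone, a large (about 36.7 kb without insert) Gateway destination vector. Backbones of this type carry an adenoviral genome and are generally used to produce recombinant adenovirus for gene delivery to mammalian cells, although the record lists the vector type only as mammalian expression and provides no feature table confirming the viral elements. The plasmid is propagated in E. coli under ampicillin selection. Its copy number is recorded as unknown, and the origin of replication is not stated.

The roughly 2.5 kb insert was introduced by Gateway recombination and is flanked by attB1 and attB2 sites, which are retained. It comprises the unmutated human PBX1 coding sequence (pre-B-cell leukemia transcription factor 1), followed by an internal ribosome entry site and a nuclear-localized version of the blue fluorescent protein EBFP2. As the plasmid and backbone names indicate, expression is driven by the CMV promoter, producing a single bicistronic transcript. PBX1 is translated by normal cap-dependent initiation, while the IRES allows independent translation of nEBFP2. The reporter is therefore a separate protein rather than a fusion to PBX1. Blue nuclear fluorescence marks cells expressing the transcript without altering the transcription factor itself.

The record does not state a specific application. The design suits overexpression of PBX1 in mammalian cells, with transduced or transfected cells identified by fluorescence. Part of the plasmid derives from a commercially sourced clone.
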