>Addgene plasmid #29755 | pAd/CMV/PBX1-IRES-nEBFP2 | addgene partial sequence | sequence record 36126 | CMV-F 5'-CGCAAATGGGCGGTAGGCGTG-3'
CTCTGGCTAACTAGAGAACCCACTGCTTACTGGCTTATCGAAATTAATACGACTCACTATAGGGAGACCC
AAGCTGGCTAGTTAAGCTATCAACAAGTTTGTACAAAAAAGCAGGCTTCGCCACCATGGACGAGCAGCCC
AGGCTGATGCATTCCCATGCTGGGGTCGGGATGGCCGGACACCCCGGCCTGTCCCAGCACTTGCAGGATG
GGGCCGGAGGGACCGAGGGGGAGGGCGGGAGGAAGCAGGACATTGGAGACATTTTACAGCAAATTATGAC
CATCACAGACCAGAGTTTGGATGAGGCGCAGGCCAGAAAACATGCTTTAAACTGCCACAGAATGAAGCCT
GCCTTGTTTAATGTGTTGTGTGAAATCAAAGAAAAAACAGTTTTGAGTATCCGAGGAGCCCAGGAGGAGG
AACCCACAGACCCCCAGCTGATGCGGCTGGACAACATGCTGTTAGCGGAAGGCGTGGCGGGGCCTGAGAA
GGGCGGAGGGTCGGCGGCAGCGGCGGCAGCGGCGGCGGCTTCTGGAGGGGCAGGTTCAGACAACTCAGTG
GAGCATTCAGATTACAGAGCCAAACTCTCACAGATCAGACAAATCTACCATACGGAGCTGGAGAAATACG
AGCAGGCCTGCAACGAGTTCACCACCCACGTGATGAATCTCCTGCGAGAGCAAAGCCGGACCAGGCCCAT
CTCCCCAAA
