>Addgene plasmid #29755 | pAd/CMV/PBX1-IRES-nEBFP2 | addgene partial sequence | sequence record 36127 | EXFP-R 5'-GTCTTGTAGTTGCCGTCGTC-3'
GTAGCCTTCGGGCATGGCGGACTTGAAGAAGTCGTGCTGCTTCATGTGGTCGGGGTAGCGGGCGAAGCAC
TGCACGCCGTGGCTCAGGGTGGTCACGAGGGTGGGCCAGGGCACGGGCAGCTTGCCGGTGGTGCAGATGA
ACTTCAGGGTCAGCTTGCCGTTGGTGGCATCGCCCTCGCCCTCGCCCCTCACGCTGAACTTGTGGCCGTT
TACGTCGCCGTCCAGCTCGACCAGGATGGGCACCACCCCGGTGAACAGCTCCTCGCCCTTGCTGAGCATG
ATCACGTGTACCTTTCTCTTCTTTTTTGGATCTACCTTTCTCTTCTTTTTTGGATCTACCTTTCTCTTCT
TTTTTGGATCCACGTGCACCATGGTTGTGGCCATATTATCATCGTGTTTTTCAAAGGAAAACCACGTCCC
CGTGGTTCGGGGGGCCTAGACGTTTTTTTAACCTCCACTAAACACATGTAAAGCATGTGTACCGAGGCCC
CAGATCAGATCCCATACAATGGGGTACCTTCTGGGCATCCCTCAGCCCCTTGTTGAATACGCTTGAGGAG
AGCCATTTGACTCTTTCCACAACTATCCAACTCACAACGTGGCACTGGG
